>Addgene plasmid #168172 | pMS04 [myo-3p::bPGC::SL2::mCherry] | addgene full sequence | sequence record 332388 | Addgene NGS Result
AAACCGCCTCTCCCCGCGCGTTGGCCGATTCATTAATGCAGCTGGCACGACAGGTTTCCCGACTGGAAAG
CGGGCAGTGAGCGCAACGCAATTAATGTGAGTTAGCTCACTCATTAGGCACCCCAGGCTTTACACTTTAT
GCTTCCGGCTCGTATGTTGTGTGGAATTGTGAGCGGATAACAATTTCACACAGGAAACAGCTATGACCAT
GATTACGCCAAGCTTGCGGCTATAATAAGTTCTTGAATAAAATAATTTTCCCGACAAAACATGAGTATTT
CTTTCGAAAATAAAAGTGCAGGCTAATTAGAGATTATTCTGTAATTAACTGCATAATTTGTCACGTGCCA
TAGTTTTACATTCCACTACGTCATAGTTCTTAAAATACTAATCTCCTGAAAATAGAAGTAGGTGAAGAAA
GTTTAATTATCAGTTCTAAAATGACAATTGATCTTTGGAATATGTTCTGAAACTACCGATCATTGAACAG
ATGCTATTTGAATGATATAGAATTGTATATTTGCAATTTCTGAAACGCGTTCTTAAAGGCACACAGATTA
ATTCAAAAGGGTCTGGCCGCAAAAAGGTTTATGGTGGCCGATTTTGAGTTTTGTGTGTGATTGCTTTTTC
ACAATCAGTGTTTTCAGGATTATGTGATGAACTAGATCTTCAAGTTTCGTTACATTTCATATGTTTTCGG
AACTCACGAAGTACATATTGGGTATTGTGCTCAAAAAATTCAGCAATCAGCTTCGCTCCGCTGACTTTAG
AACCCAAAAAAATAGTATGGCCAAACTGACTGTGTTACGATCATTTCAATTTTTCAATACATATTTAAGA
TTTCTAAGAGTAAGAAGGTCAAAAACTGTTCTGGAATACATATATATTTTTCAGGTTACAATTAGTCAAA
AAGTGCACTGAAATATACGTTTTAATTTCACGAATAACCCAATTAGTTCAATGTATTTTTGGTCAACCAA
CGTTAAAGTTTGGCTTCCAACCAATTATCATTTCTGATCAACCACAATGTTTTTTCTTTATCTGCAAGTT
AATTTTTTATTTTTATCCAGATGTTTGGCATATTTTTCAATTCTTCACTAGCGCCCACTTCTTGCACTTC
CGGCGCCCTGAATCTAATGCATCTGTTGCAAGAATTGAAAGACCAATCAACACATTGTTTTCTTCACGAG
ATACTGAAGAAAATGAATAAAAACAGAGAAAAAGAGCCATGTGATTAGTGACAACTGTTGCTAACAGATA
CCATAGCTTGGACTTGGTACGTGATGGCAACGTATGGGTCAACAAAAATGATTGCAGAGGGGGTGCAAAA
CAGTCAAGTCGAGAAAATATGAAAAACAGAAAACAAAGAACAGAAAAATGGGTTTGAGAGTCAGTATAAT
TTATAAAAGAAAAATTGTACATAGAAATTAACCATTTTTGTAGAAGAAGTTATTTTTCAAGCATCGTTAA
AAATTATTCAAAGCACCTTATTTCATATTTAATTTTAAACATGGTTAAATGAACAACACGGTGCGCAATC
AGGAAAACTTGAAATCTGAAACTGTTGTTGTGATCTTCTTCGCAACTGTTCAGATAGCACTAGTGTAATG
TTAAGAGTGCGCGAATATAATGGAATATAATGGATCACACCTCCTGCCATCAGGTAAACGTCTCTGTTAT
CACATATTTCCAACTATTAAATTTTTACCTTTTACAGTTTTACATTTTTTTGAAAAAAGTAACTTTTTGT
CTTCAAAATCCCTGACGAAAATATCAAATATTTTAATCGAGACTGCAGAGGAACCGATTGATGATTTGGA
AAATCCAGCTTTACCTGTGTAAGAACTGAAAAGTTTCATAACCCTAGGGTATTCCCAGTTACATTCCCCA
CTGGCTAACAATAGCACCCAGTTTTTCATCACCTTTCTTCAAATTTCTCGGCGATTTGTTAAAAACAAAA
TTTGTGTCCCTTCTCTGATATCTCTATGTCTCTAAACACAAGTTCATCGGAAAACGAAGGAGGGTAGGTG
TTGGTTGGGCTCCCGAAGTGAAAATAGAAGAGCAAGAATAGAATATTAGAGAGAGAGTGCAGAGAGGGCG
GGATAGCTCCCGGGATTCCGTTTTCTTCTTCTTTATCTTCAACGATGATGTGTGTGCGTGTTGTATAGAT
TCTGTTGCTCCCCCACAACTCGCTCCGAAGGCTCAATACAATTCAATTGATATTGGAGGAGAGCCTACCG
GAGTGGGAGGATAAGAAGAAACATAAGAAGAAGAAGAAGAAGAAGCATGCTTCTGGTTTTTGATGCTATG
AAAACGGCACAAAAAGATGATTGAGGTCCCTTTTCAATACCTTCTCTCATCTTTCAAATCCCATTGAAAC
CTAAAACTTCTCACCACGCTTTACCATTGTTCTCCAAAAACTTATAGCAATGTCTATAACTTTTTTATCT
CTGAAAAGCAGTGTTCCATTTTTCTTTTTCCTATTTTATTTCAATTGTTTCTCACATTTCGTTTGGATTC
TTTGCTTGTCAACCAGCTTCTTCTTCCACTTTTACCGTCTAATTTTCAGGGCAGGGAGCCATCAAACCCA
CGACCACTAGATCCATCTAGAGGATCCAAGCTTGCCACCATGATGAAGCGGCTGGTGTACATCAGCAAGA
TCAGCGGCCACCTGAGCCTGGAAGAGATCCAGCGGATCGGCAAGGTGTCCATCAAGAACAACCAGCGGGA
CAACATCACCGGCGTGCTGCTGTACCTGCAGGGCCTGTTCTTCCAGATCCTGGAAGGCGAGAACGAGAAG
GTGGACAAGCTGTACAAGAAAATCCTGGTGGACGACCGGCACACCAACATCCTGTGCCTGAAAACCGAGT
ACGACATCACCGACCGGATGTTCCCCAACTGGGCCATGAAAACCATCAACCTGAACGAGAACAGCGAGCT
GATGATCCAGCCCATCAAGAGCCTGCTGCAGACCATCACCCAGAGCCACCGGGTGCTGGAAAAGTACATG
CCCGCCAGAGTGATCTACCTGATCAACCAGGGCATCAACCCCCTGACCGTGGAGCCCCAGCTGGTCGAGA
AGATCATCTTCTTCAGCGACATCCTGGCCTTCAGCACCCTGACCGAGAAGCTGCCCGTGAACGAGGTGGT
CATCCTGGTCAACCGGTACTTCAGCATCTGCACCCGGATCATCAGCGCCTACGGCGGCGAAGTGACCGAG
TTCATCGGCGACTGCGTGATGGCCAGCTTCACCAAAGAGCAGGGCGACGCCGCCATCCGGACCAGCCTGG
ACATCATCTCCGAGCTGAAGCAGCTGCGGCACCACGTGGAGGCCACCAACCCCCTGCACCTGCTGTACAC
CGGCATCGGCCTGAGCTACGGCCACGTGATCGAGGGCAACATGGGCAGCAGCCTGAAGATGAAACACGGC
CTGCTGGGGGACGCCGTGAACGTGGCCGCCAGGCTGGAAGCCCTGACAAGACAGCTGCCCTACGCCCTGG
CCTTTACAGCCGGCGTGAAGAAGTGCTGCCAGGCCCAGTGGACCTTCATCAACCTGGGAGCCCACCAGGT
CAAGGGCAAGCAGGAAGCCATCGAGGTCTACACCGTGAATGAGGCCCAGAAGTACTACGACACCCTGCAG
ATCACCCAGCTGATCCGGCAGACCCTGGAAAACGACAAGTAACTAGCGTCGACGGTACCGCTGTCTCATC
CTACTTTCACCTAGTTAACTGCTTGTCTTAAAATCTATGCTTCTCTTTAGTATCTAAAATTTTCCTAGAA
GCTTACAAGTATATAAATGGTCTCTTCTCAATAAAGGTTGTATATTTATTCATCTTATTGAATCTGCCAT
TTCCTCGTTTTTGCGAGTTTATATACCTTCCAATTTTCTTTCTATTGTATTTTCAACTTCTAATTTTAAT
TCAGGGAAACTGCTGTACCGGTAGAAAAAATGCTCGAGATGGTGAGCAAGGGCGAGGAGGATAACATGGC
CATCATCAAGGAGTTCATGCGCTTCAAGGTGCACATGGAGGGCTCCGTGAACGGCCACGAGTTCGAGATC
GAGGGCGAGGGCGAGGGCCGCCCCTACGAGGGCACCCAGACCGCCAAGCTGAAGGTGACCAAGGGTGGCC
CCCTGCCCTTCGCCTGGGACATCCTGTCCCCTCAGTTCATGTACGGCTCCAAGGCCTACGTGAAGCACCC
CGCCGACATCCCCGACTACTTGAAGCTGTCCTTCCCCGAGGGCTTCAAGTGGGAGCGCGTGATGAACTTC
GAGGACGGCGGCGTGGTGACCGTGACCCAGGACTCCTCCCTGCAGGACGGCGAGTTCATCTACAAGGTGA
AGCTGCGCGGCACCAACTTCCCCTCCGACGGCCCCGTAATGCAGAAGAAGACCATGGGCTGGGAGGCCTC
CTCCGAGCGGATGTACCCCGAGGACGGCGCCCTGAAGGGCGAGATCAAGCAGAGGCTGAAGCTGAAGGAC
GGCGGCCACTACGACGCTGAGGTCAAGACCACCTACAAGGCCAAGAAGCCCGTGCAGCTGCCCGGCGCCT
ACAACGTCAACATCAAGTTGGACATCACCTCCCACAACGAGGACTACACCATCGTGGAACAGTACGAACG
CGCCGAGGGCCGCCACTCCACCGGCGGCATGGACGAGCTGTACAAGTAAGAATTCCAACTGAGCGCCGGT
CGCTACCATTACCAACTTGTCTGGTGTCAAAAATAATAGGGGCCGCTGTCATCAGAGTAAGTTTAAACTG
AGTTCTACTAACTAACGAGTAATATTTAAATTTTCAGCATCTCGCGCCCGTGCCTCTGACTTCTAAGTCC
AATTACTCTTCAACATCCCTACATGCTCTTTCTCCCTGTGCTCCCACCCCCTATTTTTGTTATTATCAAA
AAACTTCTCTTAATTTCTTTGTTTTTTAGCTTCTTTTAAGTCACCTCTAACAATGAAATTGTGTAGATTC
AAAAATAGAATTAATTCGTAATAAAAAGTCGAAAAAAATTGTGCTCCCTCCCCCCATTAATAATAATTCT
ATCCCAAAATCTACACAATGTTCTGTGTACACTTCTTATGTTTTTTACTTCTGATAAATTTTTTTGAAAC
ATCATAGAAAAAACCGCACACAAAATACCTTATCATATGTTACGTTTCAGTTTATGACCGCAATTTTTAT
TTCTTCGCACGTCTGGGCCTCTCATGACGTCAAATCATGCTCATCGTGAAAAAGTTTTGGAGTATTTTTG
GAATTTTTCAATCAAGTGAAAGTTTATGAAATTAATTTTCCTGCTTTTGCTTTTTGGGGTTTCCCCTATT
GTTTGTCAAGATTTCGAGGACGGCGTTTTTCTTGCTAAAATCACAAGTATTGATGAGCACGATGCAAGAA
AGATCGGAAGAAGGTTTGGGTTTGAGGCTCAGTGGAAGGTGAGTAGAAGTTGATAATTTGAAAGTGGAGT
AGTGTCTATGGGGTTTTTGCCTTAAATGACAGAATACATTCCCAATATACCAAACATAACTGTTTCCTAC
TAGTCGGCCGTACGGGCCCTTTCGTCTCGCGCGTTTCGGTGATGACGGTGAAAACCTCTGACACATGCAG
CTCCCGGAGACGGTCACAGCTTGTCTGTAAGCGGATGCCGGGAGCAGACAAGCCCGTCAGGGCGCGTCAG
CGGGTGTTGGCGGGTGTCGGGGCTGGCTTAACTATGCGGCATCAGAGCAGATTGTACTGAGAGTGCACCA
TATGCGGTGTGAAATACCGCACAGATGCGTAAGGAGAAAATACCGCATCAGGCGGCCTTAATTAAGGGCC
TCGTGATACGCCTATTTTTATAGGTTAATGTCATGATAATAATGGTTTCTTAGACGTCAGGTGGCACTTT
TCGGGGAAATGTGCGCGGAACCCCTATTTGTTTATTTTTCTAAATACATTCAAATATGTATCCGCTCATG
AGACAATAACCCTGATAAATGCTTCAATAATATTGAAAAAGGAAGAGTATGAGTATTCAACATTTCCGTG
TCGCCCTTATTCCCTTTTTTGCGGCATTTTGCCTTCCTGTTTTTGCTCACCCAGAAACGCTGGTGAAAGT
AAAAGATGCTGAAGATCAGTTGGGTGCACGAGTGGGTTACATCGAACTGGATCTCAACAGCGGTAAGATC
CTTGAGAGTTTTCGCCCCGAAGAACGTTTTCCAATGATGAGCACTTTTAAAGTTCTGCTATGTGGCGCGG
TATTATCCCGTATTGACGCCGGGCAAGAGCAACTCGGTCGCCGCATACACTATTCTCAGAATGACTTGGT
TGAGTACTCACCAGTCACAGAAAAGCATCTTACGGATGGCATGACAGTAAGAGAATTATGCAGTGCTGCC
ATAACCATGAGTGATAACACTGCGGCCAACTTACTTCTGACAACGATCGGAGGACCGAAGGAGCTAACCG
CTTTTTTGCACAACATGGGGGATCATGTAACTCGCCTTGATCGTTGGGAACCGGAGCTGAATGAAGCCAT
ACCAAACGACGAGCGTGACACCACGATGCCTGTAGCAATGGCAACAACGTTGCGCAAACTATTAACTGGC
GAACTACTTACTCTAGCTTCCCGGCAACAATTAATAGACTGGATGGAGGCGGATAAAGTTGCAGGACCAC
TTCTGCGCTCGGCCCTTCCGGCTGGCTGGTTTATTGCTGATAAATCTGGAGCCGGTGAGCGTGGGTCTCG
CGGTATCATTGCAGCACTGGGGCCAGATGGTAAGCCCTCCCGTATCGTAGTTATCTACACGACGGGGAGT
CAGGCAACTATGGATGAACGAAATAGACAGATCGCTGAGATAGGTGCCTCACTGATTAAGCATTGGTAAC
TGTCAGACCAAGTTTACTCATATATACTTTAGATTGATTTAAAACTTCATTTTTAATTTAAAAGGATCTA
GGTGAAGATCCTTTTTGATAATCTCATGACCAAAATCCCTTAACGTGAGTTTTCGTTCCACTGAGCGTCA
GACCCCGTAGAAAAGATCAAAGGATCTTCTTGAGATCCTTTTTTTCTGCGCGTAATCTGCTGCTTGCAAA
CAAAAAAACCACCGCTACCAGCGGTGGTTTGTTTGCCGGATCAAGAGCTACCAACTCTTTTTCCGAAGGT
AACTGGCTTCAGCAGAGCGCAGATACCAAATACTGTTCTTCTAGTGTAGCCGTAGTTAGGCCACCACTTC
AAGAACTCTGTAGCACCGCCTACATACCTCGCTCTGCTAATCCTGTTACCAGTGGCTGCTGCCAGTGGCG
ATAAGTCGTGTCTTACCGGGTTGGACTCAAGACGATAGTTACCGGATAAGGCGCAGCGGTCGGGCTGAAC
GGGGGGTTCGTGCACACAGCCCAGCTTGGAGCGAACGACCTACACCGAACTGAGATACCTACAGCGTGAG
CTATGAGAAAGCGCCACGCTTCCCGAAGGGAGAAAGGCGGACAGGTATCCGGTAAGCGGCAGGGTCGGAA
CAGGAGAGCGCACGAGGGAGCTTCCAGGGGGAAACGCCTGGTATCTTTATAGTCCTGTCGGGTTTCGCCA
CCTCTGACTTGAGCGTCGATTTTTGTGATGCTCGTCAGGGGGGCGGAGCCTATGGAAAAACGCCAGCAAC
GCGGCCTTTTTACGGTTCCTGGCCTTTTGCTGGCCTTTTGCTCACATGTTCTTTCCTGCGTTATCCCCTG
ATTCTGTGGATAACCGTATTACCGCCTTTGAGTGAGCTGATACCGCTCGCCGCAGCCGAACGACCGAGCG
CAGCGAGTCAGTGAGCGAGGAAGCGGAAGAGCGCCCAATACGC
Features (pLannotate 1.2.2; 11 found; start..end, strand, type, name):
     93..114     +  protein_bind   CAP binding site: CAP binding activates transcription in the presence of cAMP. E. coli catabolite activator protein
    129..159     +  promoter       lac promoter: promoter for the E. coli lac operon
    167..183     +  protein_bind   lac operator: The lac repressor binds to the lac operator to inhibit transcription in E. coli. This inhibition can be relieved by adding lactose or isopropyl-β-D-thiogalactopyranoside (IPTG). lac repressor encoded by lacI
   3959..4666    +  CDS            mCherry: mCherry is a basic (constitutively fluorescent) red fluorescent protein published in 2004, derived from Discosoma sp.. It is reported to be a very rapidly-maturing monomer with low acid sensitivity.
   5276..5428    +  CDS            aex-5 (fragment): AEX5_CAEEL - Also known as kpc-3 From Caenorhabditis elegans.
   5556..5591    +  CDS            rop (fragment): Rop protein, which maintains plasmids at low copy number; rop
   5693..5792    +  misc_feature   bom (fragment): basis of mobility region from pBR322
   5894..5998    +  promoter       AmpR promoter: bla
   5999..6859    +  CDS            AmpR: β-lactamase; bla; confers resistance to ampicillin, carbenicillin, and related antibiotics
   7030..7618    +  rep_origin     ori: high-copy-number ColE1/pMB1/pBR322/pUC origin of replication
   7801..80      +  CDS            lacI (fragment) (across the origin): lac repressor; lacI; The lac repressor binds to the lac operator to inhibit transcription in E. coli. This inhibition can be relieved by adding lactose or isopropyl-β-D-thiogalactopyranoside (IPTG).
