[The description below was written by a language model from this plasmid's Addgene catalogue record and pLannotate feature annotations shown in this document.]
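Description:
pMS04 [myo-3p::bPGC::SL2::mCherry] is a Caenorhabditis elegans expression plasmid built on the pCFJ104 backbone and designed to express bPGC in the body wall muscle cells (BWMs) of the worm. It is propagated in E. coli as a high-copy plasmid through a ColE1/pUC-type origin and selected with ampicillin via the β-lactamase (AmpR) gene and its own promoter. The annotated 7.8 kb sequence also carries common cloning-vector remnants: a CAP binding site, lac promoter and lac operator, and short fragments of lacI, rop and the pBR322 bom region. None of these play a role in worm expression.

The payload, as given by the construct name, is a bicistronic cassette driven by the myo-3 promoter, which directs expression in body wall muscle. The first cistron is bPGC (also called BlgC), from Beggiatoa sp. The associated publication concerns cGMP imaging in intact worms, but the record does not itself describe the protein's activity. An SL2 trans-splicing element separates this gene from mCherry, so the two coding regions are transcribed as an operon-like unit and then resolved into separate mRNAs. The red fluorescent protein is therefore made independently rather than as a fusion, and it marks the cells expressing the transgene. The automated feature table annotates only mCherry within this cassette. The myo-3 promoter, the bPGC coding sequence and the SL2 region presumably lie in the large unannotated stretch upstream of mCherry. A short hit to aex-5 downstream of mCherry probably reflects C. elegans genomic sequence in the 3′ region, although the record does not identify the 3′ UTR used.
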