Addgene plasmid #168172: pMS04 [myo-3p::bPGC::SL2::mCherry]
Purpose: Expression of bPGC in BWMs of C. elegans
Depositing lab: Alexander Gottschalk. Depositing organization: Goethe-Universitaet Frankfurt am Main. Publication: Using a Robust and Sensitive GFP-Based cGMP Sensor for Real Time Imaging in Intact Caenorhabditis elegans. Woldemariam S, Nagpal J, Hill T, Li J, Schneider MW, Shankar R, Futey M, Varshney A, Ali N, Mitchell J, Andersen K, Barsi-Rhyne B, Tran A, Costa WS, Krzyzanowski MC, Yu YV, Brueggemann C, Hamilton OS, Ferkey DM, VanHoven M, Sengupta P, Gottschalk A, L'Etoile N. Genetics. 2019 Jul 22. pii: genetics.119.302392. doi: 10.1534/genetics.119.302392. PubMed 31331946.
Backbone
  Vector backbone: pCFJ104
  Vector type: Worm Expression
Growth in bacteria
  Bacterial resistance: Ampicillin, 100 μg/mL
  Growth temperature: 37°C
  Growth strain: DH5alpha
  Copy number: High Copy
Gene/Insert
  Gene/Insert name: bPGC (alt name: BlgC)
  Species: Beggiatoa sp.
  Cloning method: Ligation Independent Cloning
  Sequencing primers: 5′ gattctttgcttgtcaac; 3′ ACTTGTAAGCTTCTAGG
Terms and licenses: Academic/Nonprofit Terms; Industry Terms: Not Available to Industry
How to cite: pMS04 [myo-3p::bPGC::SL2::mCherry] was a gift from Alexander Gottschalk (Addgene plasmid # 168172 ; http://n2t.net/addgene:168172 ; RRID:Addgene_168172)
